Addgene plasmid #125062: pKmK.C4
Purpose: Storage plasmid for K.marxianus ARS
Depositing lab: John Morrissey. Depositing organization: University College Cork. Publication: Biological Parts for Kluyveromyces marxianus Synthetic Biology. Rajkumar AS, Varela JA, Juergens H, Daran JG, Morrissey JP. Front Bioeng Biotechnol. 2019 May 7;7:97. doi: 10.3389/fbioe.2019.00097. eCollection 2019. PubMed 31134195.
Backbone
  Vector backbone: YTK001
  Backbone manufacturer: Dueber lab, UC Berkeley
  Backbone size w/o insert (bp): 1667
  Vector type: Yeast Expression, Synthetic Biology
Growth in bacteria
  Bacterial resistance: Chloramphenicol, 25 μg/mL
  Growth temperature: 37°C
  Growth strain: DH5alpha
  Copy number: High Copy
Gene/Insert
  Gene/Insert name: KmARS2
  Insert size (bp): 232
  Cloning method: Restriction Enzyme; 5′ cloning site BsmBI (destroyed during cloning); 3′ cloning site BsmBI (destroyed during cloning)
  Sequencing primers: 5′ tttgctggccttttgctc; 3′ catctggatttgttcagaacg
Terms and licenses: Academic/Nonprofit Terms; Industry Terms: Not Available to Industry
Depositor comments: Contains the appropriate YTK-compatible Golden Gate overhangs for a type 7 part. Please Note: Some of the bases in the native sequence were modified to eliminate an endogeneous BsaI site that interfered with Golden Gate cloning, but plasmids using the modified ARS have been stable so far in experiments. Please note that the minor differences between the Addgene NGS results and depositor's annotated sequence do not affect the plasmid function.
How to cite: pKmK.C4 was a gift from John Morrissey (Addgene plasmid # 125062 ; http://n2t.net/addgene:125062 ; RRID:Addgene_125062)
