[The description below was written by a language model from this plasmid's Addgene catalogue record and pLannotate feature annotations shown in this document.]
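Description:
pKmK.C4 is a small part-storage plasmid (about 1.9 kb in the sequenced record) from a synthetic-biology toolkit for the yeast Kluyveromyces marxianus. It is built on YTK001, the entry vector of the yeast MoClo/Golden Gate toolkit. The plasmid is maintained in E. coli only. The feature table shows a high-copy ColE1/pUC-type origin of replication and a chloramphenicol acetyltransferase (cat) gene driven by its native promoter and followed by a lambda t0 terminator, which together provide propagation and chloramphenicol selection. No yeast selection marker or expression cassette is annotated, as expected for a storage vector rather than a functional yeast plasmid.

The payload is KmARS2, a 232 bp autonomously replicating sequence from K. marxianus. It was inserted by BsmBI Golden Gate cloning, which destroyed the BsmBI sites. The automated annotation does not label the insert, which presumably lies in the unannotated region outside the backbone features. According to the depositor, the part carries the toolkit-compatible overhangs of a type 7 part, so it can be released and combined with other standardised parts in a Golden Gate assembly. It then supplies the replication function in assembled K. marxianus plasmids. Some bases of the native ARS were altered to remove an internal BsaI site that interfered with Golden Gate cloning, and the depositor reports that plasmids using the modified ARS have so far been stable in experiments. Minor differences between the sequencing result and the depositor's annotated sequence are stated not to affect function.
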