Features (pLannotate 1.2.2; 4 found; start..end, strand, type, name):
    263..297     -  terminator     lambda t0 terminator: minimal transcription terminator from phage lambda (Scholtissek and Grosse, 1987)
    371..1027    -  CDS            cat: CAT_ECOLX - Experimental evidence at protein level: Swiss-Prot protein existence level 1. This enzyme is an effector of chloramphenicol resistance in bacteria. From Escherichia coli. This protein is used as a marker in many commonly used cloning vectors, such as pACYC184.
   1028..1125    -  promoter       cat promoter: promoter of the E. coli cat gene encoding chloramphenicol acetyltransferase
   1209..1797    +  rep_origin     ori: high-copy-number ColE1/pMB1/pBR322/pUC origin of replication
>Addgene plasmid #125062 | pKmK.C4 | addgene full sequence | sequence record 244906 | Addgene NGS Result
TCGGTCTCAGAGTCAATACTTTCTAACATTGACCATTTTGCATCATTTTGTTACGGAAAAGTGCTTTCCA
ATCATATATAATTAAAACTAGCGGATCACATTAAAAAGTTCATCCAAAGTGAAAAAACATTCTAAATTTA
GTAGACAGCAATTGTTTTAAAAGGGTGTTCCTATTTTCATATAACGGAGAGAGTTAAGCTTCCTGTATGC
AATTAGCAAATATTTTCACTGTAGAGTTCTGGGACCCGATGAGACCAGACCAATAAAAAACGCCCGGCGG
CAACCGAGCGTTCTGAACAAATCCAGATGGAGTTCTGAGGTCATTACTGGATCTATCAACAGGAGTCCAA
GCGAGCTCGATATCAAATTACGCCCCGCCCTGCCACTCATCGCAGTACTGTTGTAATTCATTAAGCATTC
TGCCGACATGGAAGCCATCACAAACGGCATGATGAACCTGAATCGCCAGCGGCATCAGCACCTTGTCGCC
TTGCGTATAATATTTGCCCATGGTGAAAACGGGGGCGAAGAAGTTGTCCATATTGGCCACGTTTAAATCA
AAACTGGTGAAACTCACCCAGGGATTGGCTGAAACGAAAAACATATTCTCAATAAACCCTTTAGGGAAAT
AGGCCAGGTTTTCACCGTAACACGCCACATCTTGCGAATATATGTGTAGAAACTGCCGGAAATCGTCGTG
GTATTCACTCCAGAGCGATGAAAACGTTTCAGTTTGCTCATGGAAAACGGTGTAACAAGGGTGAACACTA
TCCCATATCACCAGCTCACCGTCTTTCATTGCCATACGAAATTCCGGATGAGCATTCATCAGGCGGGCAA
GAATGTGAATAAAGGCCGGATAAAACTTGTGCTTATTTTTCTTTACGGTCTTTAAAAAGGCCGTAATATC
CAGCTGAACGGTCTGGTTATAGGTACATTGAGCAACTGACTGAAATGCCTCAAAATGTTCTTTACGATGC
CATTGGGATATATCAACGGTGGTATATCCAGTGATTTTTTTCTCCATTTTAGCTTCCTTAGCTCCTGAAA
ATCTCGATAACTCAAAAAATACGCCCGGTAGTGATCTTATTTCATTATGGTGAAAGTTGGAACCTCTTAC
GTGCCCGATCAATCATGACCAAAATCCCTTAACGTGAGTTTTCGTTCCACTGAGCGTCAGACCCCGTAGA
AAAGATCAAAGGATCTTCTTGAGATCCTTTTTTTCTGCGCGTAATCTGCTGCTTGCAAACAAAAAAACCA
CCGCTACCAGCGGTGGTTTGTTTGCCGGATCAAGAGCTACCAACTCTTTTTCCGAAGGTAACTGGCTTCA
GCAGAGCGCAGATACCAAATACTGTTCTTCTAGTGTAGCCGTAGTTAGGCCACCACTTCAAGAACTCTGT
AGCACCGCCTACATACCTCGCTCTGCTAATCCTGTTACCAGTGGCTGCTGCCAGTGGCGATAAGTCGTGT
CTTACCGGGTTGGACTCAAGACGATAGTTACCGGATAAGGCGCAGCGGTCGGGCTGAACGGGGGGTTCGT
GCACACAGCCCAGCTTGGAGCGAACGACCTACACCGAACTGAGATACCTACAGCGTGAGCTATGAGAAAG
CGCCACGCTTCCCGAAGGGAGAAAGGCGGACAGGTATCCGGTAAGCGGCAGGGTCGGAACAGGAGAGCGC
ACGAGGGAGCTTCCAGGGGGAAACGCCTGGTATCTTTATAGTCCTGTCGGGTTTCGCCACCTCTGACTTG
AGCGTCGATTTTTGTGATGCTCGTCAGGGGGGCGGAGCCTATGGAAAAACGCCAGCAACGCGGCCTTTTT
ACGGTTCCTGGCCTTTTGCTGGCCTTTTGCTCACATGTTCTTTCCTGCGTTATCCCCTGATTCTGTGGAT
AACCGTAG
